Addgene plasmid #166020: R619-M96-303: CMV51p> TPAss-SARS-CoV-2 S-RBD(318-529)-3C-His8-SBP
Purpose: mammalian expression of SARS-CoV-2 spike receptor-binding domain (RBD) optimized for serology
Depositing lab: Dominic Esposito. Depositing organization: National Cancer Institute (NCI). Publication: Improved production of SARS-CoV-2 spike receptor-binding domain (RBD) for serology assays. Mehalko J, Drew M, Snead K, Denson JP, Wall V, Taylor T, Sadtler K, Messing S, Gillette W, Esposito D. Protein Expr Purif. 2021 Mar;179:105802. doi: 10.1016/j.pep.2020.105802. Epub 2020 Nov 25. PubMed 33248226.
Backbone
  Vector backbone: pDest-303
  Vector type: Mammalian Expression
  Selectable markers: Neomycin (select with G418)
Growth in bacteria
  Bacterial resistance: Ampicillin, 100 μg/mL
  Growth temperature: 37°C
  Growth strain: DH5alpha
  Copy number: High Copy
Gene/Insert
  Gene/Insert name: SARS-CoV-2 RBD
  Species: Other
  Entrez Gene: S (a.k.a. GU280_gp02, spike glycoprotein)
  Promoter: CMV51
  Tag / fusion protein: 3C-His8-SBP (C terminal on insert)
  Cloning method: Gateway Cloning
Terms and licenses: Academic/Nonprofit Terms; Industry Terms: Not Available to Industry
Depositor comments: DNA sequence optimized for mammalian expression
How to cite: R619-M96-303: CMV51p> TPAss-SARS-CoV-2 S-RBD(318-529)-3C-His8-SBP was a gift from Dominic Esposito (Addgene plasmid # 166020 ; http://n2t.net/addgene:166020 ; RRID:Addgene_166020)
