[The description below was written by a language model from this plasmid's Addgene catalogue record and pLannotate feature annotations shown in this document.]
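Description:
R619-M96-303 is an 8,285-nt mammalian expression plasmid built by Gateway recombination into the pDest-303 destination backbone, designed to produce a secreted form of the SARS-CoV-2 spike receptor-binding domain (RBD) for serology assays. In E. coli it is maintained at high copy through a ColE1/pUC-type origin and selected with ampicillin via the β-lactamase gene. An f1 origin is also present. For mammalian cells, an SV40 early promoter drives a neomycin phosphotransferase cassette with an SV40 polyadenylation signal, allowing G418 selection. The backbone also carries the Epstein-Barr virus oriP element, which can support episomal maintenance in cells that supply EBNA1; no EBNA1 gene is annotated on the plasmid itself.

The expression cassette is bounded by residual Gateway sites (attB4 upstream, with fragments annotated as attL1 and attL2 flanking the coding region). The catalogue names the promoter CMV51, and the feature table annotates it as the human CMV immediate-early enhancer and promoter. The open reading frame begins with a tissue plasminogen activator signal sequence (TPAss), which directs the protein into the secretory pathway. This is fused to spike residues 318–529, which cover the RBD, and the coding sequence is optimized for mammalian expression. According to the record, the C-terminus carries a 3C protease cleavage site followed by an eight-histidine tag and a streptavidin-binding peptide. These tags are not annotated individually, but they presumably occupy the unannotated interval between the spike fragment and the downstream att site. The two tags allow affinity capture of the secreted protein, and 3C cleavage can remove them afterwards. Transcription terminates at a bovine growth hormone polyadenylation signal.
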