Features (pLannotate 1.2.2; 24 found; start..end, strand, type, name):
    204..1993    -  rep_origin     oriP: Epstein-Barr virus oriP replication origin (Yates et al., 2000)
   2014..2066    -  misc_feature   bom (fragment): basis of mobility region from pBR322
   2199..2219    +  protein_bind   attB4: mutant version of attB; core recombination site for the Gateway® BP reaction BP Clonase™
   2230..2533    +  enhancer       CMV enhancer: human cytomegalovirus immediate early enhancer
   2535..2734    +  promoter       CMV promoter: human cytomegalovirus (CMV) immediate early promoter
   2804..2821    +  protein_bind   attL1 (fragment): mutant version of attL; recombination site for the Gateway® LR reaction LR Clonase™
   2830..2898    +  CDS            PLAT (fragment): TPA_PONAB - Experimental evidence at transcript level: Swiss-Prot protein existence level 2. Converts the abundant, but inactive, zymogen plasminogen to plasmin by hydrolyzing a single Arg-Val bond in plasminogen. By controlling plasmin-mediated proteolysis, it plays an important role in tissue remodeling and degradation, in cell migration and many other physiopathological events. During oocyte activation, plays a role in cortical granule reaction in the zona reaction, which contributes to the block to polyspermy. From Pongo abelii (Sumatran orangutan) (Pongo pygmaeus abelii).
   2896..3540    +  CDS            S (fragment): SPIKE_SARS2 - Experimental evidence at protein level: Swiss-Prot protein existence level 1. [Spike glycoprotein]: May down-regulate host tetherin (BST2) by lysosomal degradation, thereby counteracting its antiviral activity. From Severe acute respiratory syndrome coronavirus 2 (2019-nCoV) (SARS-CoV-2).
   3758..3775    -  protein_bind   attL2 (fragment): mutant version of attL; recombination site for the Gateway® LR reaction LR Clonase™
   3838..3856    -  promoter       SP6 promoter: promoter for bacteriophage SP6 RNA polymerase
   3882..4106    +  polyA_signal   bGH poly(A) signal: bovine growth hormone polyadenylation signal
   4110..4131    +  promoter       SV40 promoter (fragment): SV40 enhancer and early promoter
   4152..4580    +  rep_origin     f1 ori (sequence partly withheld): f1 bacteriophage origin of replication; arrow indicates direction of (+) strand synthesis
   4594..4923    +  promoter       SV40 promoter: SV40 enhancer and early promoter
   4990..5781    +  CDS            neo: KKA2_KLEPN - Also known as kan, nptII. Experimental evidence at protein level: Swiss-Prot protein existence level 1. Resistance to kanamycin, neomycin, paromomycin, ribostamycin, butirosin and gentamicin B. From Klebsiella pneumoniae.
   5805..5963    +  CDS            ble (fragment): BLE_KLEPN - Experimental evidence at protein level: Swiss-Prot protein existence level 1. Binding protein with a strong affinity to the bleomycin family of antibiotics. Binds to CL990; an antimitotic-antibiotic compound. From Klebsiella pneumoniae.
   5958..6079    +  polyA_signal   SV40 poly(A) signal: SV40 polyadenylation signal
   6152..6168    -  protein_bind   lac operator: The lac repressor binds to the lac operator to inhibit transcription in E. coli. This inhibition can be relieved by adding lactose or isopropyl-β-D-thiogalactopyranoside (IPTG). lac repressor encoded by lacI
   6176..6206    -  promoter       lac promoter: promoter for the E. coli lac operon
   6221..6242    -  protein_bind   CAP binding site: CAP binding activates transcription in the presence of cAMP. E. coli catabolite activator protein
   6255..6347    -  CDS            lacI (fragment): lac repressor; lacI; The lac repressor binds to the lac operator to inhibit transcription in E. coli. This inhibition can be relieved by adding lactose or isopropyl-β-D-thiogalactopyranoside (IPTG).
   6530..7118    -  rep_origin     ori: high-copy-number ColE1/pMB1/pBR322/pUC origin of replication
   7289..8149    -  CDS            AmpR: β-lactamase; bla; confers resistance to ampicillin, carbenicillin, and related antibiotics
   8150..8254    -  promoter       AmpR promoter: bla
>Addgene plasmid #166020 | R619-M96-303: CMV51p> TPAss-SARS-CoV-2 S-RBD(318-529)-3C-His8-SBP | addgene full sequence | sequence record 327657 | Addgene NGS Result
GACGGATCGGGAGATCCGCCTTTATGTGTAACTCTTGGCTGAAGCTCTTACACCAATGCTGGGGGACATG
TACCTCCCAGGGGCCCAGGAAGACTACGGGAGGCTACACCAACGTCAATCAGAGGGGCCTGTGTAGCTAC
CGATAAGCGGACCCTCAAGAGGGCATTAGCAATAGTGTTTATAAGGCCCCCTTGTTAACCCTAAACGGGT
AGCATATGCTTCCCGGGTAGTAGTATATACTATCCAGACTAACCCTAATTCAATAGCATATGTTACCCAA
CGGGAAGCATATGCTATCGAATTAGGGTTAGTAAAAGGGTCCTAAGGAACAGCGATATCTCCCACCCCAT
GAGCTGTCACGGTTTTATTTACATGGGGTCAGGATTCCACGAGGGTAGTGAACCATTTTAGTCACAAGGG
CAGTGGCTGAAGATCAAGGAGCGGGCAGTGAACTCTCCTGAATCTTCGCCTGCTTCTTCATTCTCCTTCG
TTTAGCTAATAGAATAACTGCTGAGTTGTGAACAGTAAGGTGTATGTGAGGTGCTCGAAAACAAGGTTTC
AGGTGACGCCCCCAGAATAAAATTTGGACGGGGGGTTCAGTGGTGGCATTGTGCTATGACACCAATATAA
CCCTCACAAACCCCTTGGGCAATAAATACTAGTGTAGGAATGAAACATTCTGAATATCTTTAACAATAGA
AATCCATGGGGTGGGGACAAGCCGTAAAGACTGGATGTCCATCTCACACGAATTTATGGCTATGGGCAAC
ACATAATCCTAGTGCAATATGATACTGGGGTTATTAAGATGTGTCCCAGGCAGGGACCAAGACAGGTGAA
CCATGTTGTTACACTCTATTTGTAACAAGGGGAAAGAGAGTGGACGCCGACAGCAGCGGACTCCACTGGT
TGTCTCTAACACCCCCGAAAATTAAACGGGGCTCCACGCCAATGGGGCCCATAAACAAAGACAAGTGGCC
ACTCTTTTTTTTGAAATTGTGGAGTGGGGGCACGCGTCAGCCCCCACACGCCGCCCTGCGGTTTTGGACT
GTAAAATAAGGGTGTAATAACTTGGCTGATTGTAACCCCGCTAACCACTGCGGTCAAACCACTTGCCCAC
AAAACCACTAATGGCACCCCGGGGAATACCTGCATAAGTAGGTGGGCGGGCCAAGATAGGGGCGCGATTG
CTGCGATCTGGAGGACAAATTACACACACTTGCGCCTGAGCGCCAAGCACAGGGTTGTTGGTCCTCATAT
TCACGAGGTCGCTGAGAGCACGGTGGGCTAATGTTGCCATGGGTAGCATATACTACCCAAATATCTGGAT
AGCATATGCTATCCTAATCTATATCTGGGTAGCATAGGCTATCCTAATCTATATCTGGGTAGCATATGCT
ATCCTAATCTATATCTGGGTAGTATATGCTATCCTAATTTATATCTGGGTAGCATAGGCTATCCTAATCT
ATATCTGGGTAGCATATGCTATCCTAATCTATATCTGGGTAGTATATGCTATCCTAATCTGTATCCGGGT
AGCATATGCTATCCTAATAGAGATTAGGGTAGTATATGCTATCCTAATTTATATCTGGGTAGCATATACT
ACCCAAATATCTGGATAGCATATGCTATCCTAATCTATATCTGGGTAGCATATGCTATCCTAATCTATAT
CTGGGTAGCATAGGCTATCCTAATCTATATCTGGGTAGCATATGCTATCCTAATCTATATCTGGGTAGTA
TATGCTATCCTAATTTATATCTGGGTAGCATAGGCTATCCTAATCTATATCTGGGTAGCATATGCTATCC
TAATCTATATCTGGGTAGTATATGCTATCCTAATCTGTATCCGGGTAGCATATGCTATCCTCATGCATAT
ACAGTCAGCATATGATACCCAGTAGTAGAGTGGGAGTGCTATCCTTTGCATATGCCGCCACCTCCCAAGG
GGGCGTGAATTTTCGCTGCTTGTCCTTTTCCTGCTGGGGATCTCCCGATCCCCTATGGTGCACTCTCAGT
ACAATCTGCTCTGATGCCGCATAGTTAAGCCAGTATCTGCTCCCTGCTTGTGTGTTGGAGGTCGCTGAGT
AGTGCGCGAGCAAAATTTAAGCTACAACAAGGCAAGGCTTGACCGACAATTGCATGAAGAATCTGCTTAG
GGTTAGGCGTTTTGCGCTGCTTCGATCACAACTTTGTATAGAAAAGTTGGCCCTGCAGGCGTTACATAAC
TTACGGTAAATGGCCCGCCTGGCTGACCGCCCAACGACCCCCGCCCATTGACGTCAATAATGACGTATGT
TCCCATAGTAACGCCAATAGGGACTTTCCATTGACGTCAATGGGTGGAGTATTTACGGTAAACTGCCCAC
TTGGCAGTACATCAAGTGTATCATATGCCAAGTCCGCCCCCTATTGACGTCAATGACGGTAAATGGCCCG
CCTGGCATTATGCCCAGTACATGACCTTACGGGACTTTCCTACTTGGCAGTACATCTACGTATTAGTCAT
CGCTATTACCATGGTGATGCGGTTTTGGCAGTACACCAATGGGCGTGGATAGCGGTTTGACTCACGGGGA
TTTCCAAGTCTCCACCCCATTGACGTCAATGGGAGTTTGTTTTGGCACCAAAATCAACGGGACTTTCCAA
AATGTCGTAATAACCCCGCCCCGTTGACGCAAATGGGCGGTAGGCGTGTACGGTGGGAGGTCTATATAAG
CAGAGCTCGTTTAGTGAACCGTCAGATCGCCTGGAGACGCCATCCACGCTGTTTTGACCTCCATAGAAGA
CAACAACTTTGTACAAAAAAGTTGGCACCATGGATGCCATGAAGCGGGGCCTCTGTTGCGTGCTCCTCCT
GTGCGGAGCTGTGTTCGTGAGCCCTTCGGCATCGTTCAGAGTGCAGCCCACCGAGTCCATCGTGCGCTTC
CCGAACATTACCAACCTCTGCCCGTTTGGGGAGGTGTTCAATGCCACTAGATTCGCCTCCGTGTACGCGT
GGAATCGCAAGCGGATTTCCAACTGCGTCGCCGACTACAGCGTGCTGTACAACTCCGCCTCCTTTTCGAC
CTTCAAGTGCTACGGAGTGTCGCCCACTAAGCTGAACGACCTCTGCTTCACCAACGTGTACGCAGACAGC
TTCGTGATTAGGGGGGATGAGGTCCGGCAGATCGCTCCAGGGCAGACGGGGAAGATCGCCGATTACAACT
ACAAGCTGCCCGACGACTTCACTGGTTGCGTCATCGCCTGGAACTCCAACAACCTGGACAGCAAAGTCGG
CGGCAACTACAACTACCTGTACCGGCTGTTCCGCAAGTCCAACTTGAAGCCGTTCGAGCGGGACATCAGC
ACCGAGATCTACCAGGCCGGATCAACCCCCTGTAACGGCGTCGAAGGATTCAACTGTTACTTCCCGCTGC
AATCCTATGGGTTTCAGCCGACCAATGGCGTGGGATATCAGCCCTACCGGGTGGTGGTGCTGTCCTTCGA
ACTTCTGCACGCGCCAGCCACAGTGTGCGGTCCTAAAAAGGGAGCGGGTTCCTCCCTGGAAGTGCTGTTC
CAAGGACCTGGCTCAGGATCATCCCACCACCACCATCATCACCACCACGGAGGCAGCGGATCGTCTATGG
ACGAAAAGACTACCGGTTGGAGAGGCGGCCATGTCGTGGAAGGCTTGGCCGGAGAACTGGAGCAGCTTAG
AGCCAGGCTGGAGCACCACCCGCAAGGACAGCGCGAACCTTAATCAACTTTCTTGTACAAAGTTGTGAAA
TTCTGCAGATATCCATCACACTGGCGGCCGCTCGAGCATGCATCTAGAGGGCCCTATTCTATAGTGTCAC
CTAAATGCTAGAGCTCGCTGATCAGCCTCGACTGTGCCTTCTAGTTGCCAGCCATCTGTTGTTTGCCCCT
CCCCCGTGCCTTCCTTGACCCTGGAAGGTGCCACTCCCACTGTCCTTTCCTAATAAAATGAGGAAATTGC
ATCGCATTGTCTGAGTAGGTGTCATTCTATTCTGGGGGGTGGGGTGGGGCAGGACAGCAAGGGGGAGGAT
TGGGAAGACAATAGCAGGCATGCTGGGGATGCGGTGGGCTCTATGGCTTCTGAGGCGGAAAGAACCAGCT
GGGGCTCTAGGGGGTATCCCC
[124 nt withheld, positions 4152-4275]
C
[91 nt withheld, positions 4277-4367]
A
[49 nt withheld, positions 4369-4417]
CCTTTGACGTTGGAGTCCACGTTCTTT
[37 nt withheld, positions 4445-4481]
ACCCTATCTCGGTCTATTCTTTTGATTTATAAGGGATTTTGCCGATTTCGGCCTATTGGTTAAAAAATGA
GCTGATTTAACAAAAATTTAACGCGAATTAATTCTGTGGAATGTGTGTCAGTTAGGGTGTGGAAAGTCCC
CAGGCTCCCCAGCAGGCAGAAGTATGCAAAGCATGCATCTCAATTAGTCAGCAACCAGGTGTGGAAAGTC
CCTAGGCTCCCCAGCAGGCAGAAGTATGCAAAGCATGCATCTCAATTAGTCAGCAACCATAGTCCCGCCC
CTAACTCCGCCCATCCCGCCCCTAACTCCGCCCAGTTCCGCCCATTCTCCGCCCCATGGCTGACTAATTT
TTTTTATTTATGCAGAGGCCGAGGCCGCCTCTGCCTCTGAGCTATTCCAGAAGTAGTGAGGAGGCTTTTT
TGGAGGCCTAGGCTTTTGCAAAAAGCTCCCGGGAGCTTGTATATCCATTTTCGGATCTGATCAAGAGACA
GGATGAGGATCGTTTCGCATGATTGAACAAGATGGATTGCACGCAGGTTCTCCGGCCGCTTGGGTGGAGA
GGCTATTCGGCTATGACTGGGCACAACAGACAATCGGCTGCTCTGATGCCGCCGTGTTCCGGCTGTCAGC
GCAGGGGCGCCCGGTTCTTTTTGTCAAGACCGACCTGTCCGGTGCCCTGAATGAACTGCAGGACGAGGCA
GCGCGGCTATCGTGGCTGGCCACGACGGGCGTTCCTTGCGCAGCTGTGCTCGACGTTGTCACTGAAGCGG
GAAGGGACTGGCTGCTATTGGGCGAAGTGCCGGGGCAGGATCTCCTGTCATCTCACCTTGCTCCTGCCGA
GAAAGTATCCATCATGGCTGATGCAATGCGGCGGCTGCATACGCTTGATCCGGCTACCTGCCCATTCGAC
CACCAAGCGAAACATCGCATCGAGCGAGCACGTACTCGGATGGAAGCCGGTCTTGTCGATCAGGATGATC
TGGACGAAGAGCATCAGGGGCTCGCGCCAGCCGAACTGTTCGCCAGGCTCAAGGCGCGCATGCCCGACGG
CGAGGATCTCGTCGTGACCCATGGCGATGCCTGCTTGCCGAATATCATGGTGGAAAATGGCCGCTTTTCT
GGATTCATCGACTGTGGCCGGCTGGGTGTGGCGGACCGCTATCAGGACATAGCGTTGGCTACCCGTGATA
TTGCTGAAGAGCTTGGCGGCGAATGGGCTGACCGCTTCCTCGTGCTTTACGGTATCGCCGCTCCCGATTC
GCAGCGCATCGCCTTCTATCGCCTTCTTGACGAGTTCTTCTGAGCGGGACTCTGGGGTTCGAAATGACCG
ACCAAGCGACGCCCAACCTGCCATCACGAGATTTCGATTCCACCGCCGCCTTCTATGAAAGGTTGGGCTT
CGGAATCGTTTTCCGGGACGCCGGCTGGATGATCCTCCAGCGCGGGGATCTCATGCTGGAGTTCTTCGCC
CACCCCAACTTGTTTATTGCAGCTTATAATGGTTACAAATAAAGCAATAGCATCACAAATTTCACAAATA
AAGCATTTTTTTCACTGCATTCTAGTTGTGGTTTGTCCAAACTCATCAATGTATCTTATCATGTCTGTAT
ACCGTCGACCTCTAGCTAGAGCTTGGCGTAATCATGGTCATAGCTGTTTCCTGTGTGAAATTGTTATCCG
CTCACAATTCCACACAACATACGAGCCGGAAGCATAAAGTGTAAAGCCTGGGGTGCCTAATGAGTGAGCT
AACTCACATTAATTGCGTTGCGCTCACTGCCCGCTTTCCAGTCGGGAAACCTGTCGTGCCAGCTGCATTA
ATGAATCGGCCAACGCGCGGGGAGAGGCGGTTTGCGTATTGGGCGCTCTTCCGCTTCCTCGCTCACTGAC
TCGCTGCGCTCGGTCGTTCGGCTGCGGCGAGCGGTATCAGCTCACTCAAAGGCGGTAATACGGTTATCCA
CAGAATCAGGGGATAACGCAGGAAAGAACATGTGAGCAAAAGGCCAGCAAAAGGCCAGGAACCGTAAAAA
GGCCGCGTTGCTGGCGTTTTTCCATAGGCTCCGCCCCCCTGACGAGCATCACAAAAATCGACGCTCAAGT
CAGAGGTGGCGAAACCCGACAGGACTATAAAGATACCAGGCGTTTCCCCCTGGAAGCTCCCTCGTGCGCT
CTCCTGTTCCGACCCTGCCGCTTACCGGATACCTGTCCGCCTTTCTCCCTTCGGGAAGCGTGGCGCTTTC
TCATAGCTCACGCTGTAGGTATCTCAGTTCGGTGTAGGTCGTTCGCTCCAAGCTGGGCTGTGTGCACGAA
CCCCCCGTTCAGCCCGACCGCTGCGCCTTATCCGGTAACTATCGTCTTGAGTCCAACCCGGTAAGACACG
ACTTATCGCCACTGGCAGCAGCCACTGGTAACAGGATTAGCAGAGCGAGGTATGTAGGCGGTGCTACAGA
GTTCTTGAAGTGGTGGCCTAACTACGGCTACACTAGAAGAACAGTATTTGGTATCTGCGCTCTGCTGAAG
CCAGTTACCTTCGGAAAAAGAGTTGGTAGCTCTTGATCCGGCAAACAAACCACCGCTGGTAGCGGTGGTT
TTTTTGTTTGCAAGCAGCAGATTACGCGCAGAAAAAAAGGATCTCAAGAAGATCCTTTGATCTTTTCTAC
GGGGTCTGACGCTCAGTGGAACGAAAACTCACGTTAAGGGATTTTGGTCATGAGATTATCAAAAAGGATC
TTCACCTAGATCCTTTTAAATTAAAAATGAAGTTTTAAATCAATCTAAAGTATATATGAGTAAACTTGGT
CTGACAGTTACCAATGCTTAATCAGTGAGGCACCTATCTCAGCGATCTGTCTATTTCGTTCATCCATAGT
TGCCTGACTCCCCGTCGTGTAGATAACTACGATACGGGAGGGCTTACCATCTGGCCCCAGTGCTGCAATG
ATACCGCGAGACCCACGCTCACCGGCTCCAGATTTATCAGCAATAAACCAGCCAGCCGGAAGGGCCGAGC
GCAGAAGTGGTCCTGCAACTTTATCCGCCTCCATCCAGTCTATTAATTGTTGCCGGGAAGCTAGAGTAAG
TAGTTCGCCAGTTAATAGTTTGCGCAACGTTGTTGCCATTGCTACAGGCATCGTGGTGTCACGCTCGTCG
TTTGGTATGGCTTCATTCAGCTCCGGTTCCCAACGATCAAGGCGAGTTACATGATCCCCCATGTTGTGCA
AAAAAGCGGTTAGCTCCTTCGGTCCTCCGATCGTTGTCAGAAGTAAGTTGGCCGCAGTGTTATCACTCAT
GGTTATGGCAGCACTGCATAATTCTCTTACTGTCATGCCATCCGTAAGATGCTTTTCTGTGACTGGTGAG
TACTCAACCAAGTCATTCTGAGAATAGTGTATGCGGCGACCGAGTTGCTCTTGCCCGGCGTCAATACGGG
ATAATACCGCGCCACATAGCAGAACTTTAAAAGTGCTCATCATTGGAAAACGTTCTTCGGGGCGAAAACT
CTCAAGGATCTTACCGCTGTTGAGATCCAGTTCGATGTAACCCACTCGTGCACCCAACTGATCTTCAGCA
TCTTTTACTTTCACCAGCGTTTCTGGGTGAGCAAAAACAGGAAGGCAAAATGCCGCAAAAAAGGGAATAA
GGGCGACACGGAAATGTTGAATACTCATACTCTTCCTTTTTCAATATTATTGAAGCATTTATCAGGGTTA
TTGTCTCATGAGCGGATACATATTTGAATGTATTTAGAAAAATAAACAAATAGGGGTTCCGCGCACATTT
CCCCGAAAAGTGCCACCTGACGTC
